>Addgene plasmid #29175 | pEMS1374 | addgene partial sequence | sequence record 39499 | EGFP-N 5'-CGTCGCCGTCCAGCTCGACCAG-3'
ACCATGGTGGCGGAAGTTCCTATACCTTTTGAAGAATAGGAACTTCGGCGCGCCACGCGTGACGGGAAGC
CCTTGGAGCGCGCCGGAGAGGCTGGGAAGAGCAGAGACTGGTGACCCGGACCTCGGAGGAGCTCCGCCGC
CGCAGCCGCTGGTGCTACTGCTGCGGCCTCCACTAGGGCCCCTACTTTATATGGAAGCCCGGGCGGGGGG
GCTGGGGGGCTCTTCTATCGCGGACCAGAGCGCTCTGACGTCTCCCTATAGCTAACCGGGGCGCTGGGAC
GCCCGGTCCGGAAAACCATCCATCTCCCCGCCGAGTGATGAAAAGGCTGAGTGTACATTGCCCCCTCTTT
TTTCCTCGTAGCCCCGTCCGCCTTCCCCACATCGGATTAATTCCTCCGGTCCTCGACGCCTTCCATCCAA
CACAATTTAGTGAACTCCTCCCTCTCCAGGCTCGCCGGCGCCTCCAGCCTTAGCTGCCTTGAGAGTCCTG
GAGAGGGCGACCCCGCTGCCTGATCTGGGCCGGGAGGGGTGGGGGGTGTAGCTGGAGACGGGTGAGCTCT
AAAGATGGATGGGCTTTGCTGGAGGGATTTGGAACCACCATTTGAAGGCCTTCTGATTCTCC
