>Addgene plasmid #29175 | pEMS1374 | addgene partial sequence | sequence record 39648 | pEMS1307-fwd 5'-ccgcacgtctaagaaaccat-3'
AAATAGGCGTATCACGAGGCCCTTTCGTCTTCAAGAATTAATTCCGATCATATTCAATAACCCTTAATGA
ATTCGAGCTCCTAGGCCGGCCACGCGTGCATGGTGCAGCAATGGAAAAAAGGTTAACAGCTTGAAAACTT
AACAAATTTTTATCTGGCTTGATGTTCGTGGAAATGTTTTGTTTGTGTGATGAAAATATATGACAACACT
TATACTGGCTACTATTCCCTGTGCACCCATGAAATGCTCCTAACTGTGGTTCTAACTTGGACGTGAGACA
TATCCCAGAAGGTTGAATTTGGAAATACCAGTATTCCACTGCAGAATGGCTTGTTATGGCCCCAGAAACT
GTGGAATAGAATTTAAGTGTGGGTCCAAAAATACTACTTCTTAGTAGTACTCAACACTTTCATCTATGTC
TTATTCATTTCTGTTTCAAACCTTCCCTTTAGTAGTATCTTTAAATGATTAATAAAAAGAACAAAAGCTC
TTTTTTTCTCTGATCAAGGTTTTATTTTTTCAAGTGCCTGTCTTTTGTCTATGGTGAGGTTTCCATTATT
ATGATATGGNCACTTGACAGATGATGTTGGGAGAAGAGGTGGAAGTGGGCGTATCA
