[The description below was written by a language model from this plasmid's Addgene catalogue record.]
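Description:
pEMS1374 is a Pleiades Promoter Project plasmid built on the large pEMS1306 backbone (about 16.5 kb without insert). It carries Ple102, a roughly 3.75 kb human MiniPromoter assembled from regulatory sequence of the GRP (gastrin releasing peptide) gene. The MiniPromoter was inserted by restriction cloning at an MluI site on both its 5′ and 3′ ends, and the record does not say whether those sites survived cloning. The plasmid is maintained in E. coli as a high-copy construct under ampicillin selection. The origin of replication and the other backbone elements are not listed, and no feature table is available to fill in the rest of this sizeable vector.

The payload is a promoter-reporter arrangement. Ple102 sits upstream of a backbone-encoded EGFP-NLS, an enhanced green fluorescent protein fused to a nuclear localisation signal. Cells in which the GRP-derived regulatory sequence is active should therefore show nuclear green fluorescence, which makes individual expressing cells easier to identify and count. Although the catalogue lists EGFP-NLS as a C-terminal tag, the insert is a regulatory element and not a coding sequence, so the reporter is best read as the gene driven by the MiniPromoter, not as a fusion partner.

The construct belongs to a toolbox of compact human promoters designed to direct selective expression in defined brain regions or cell types. For this particular plasmid, the depositor states that reporter expression under the MiniPromoter has not been tested, so the activity and specificity of Ple102 remain unverified.
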