Addgene plasmid #29175: pEMS1374
Purpose: Expression of the reporter gene under the control of the MiniPromoter in this plasmid has not been tested
Depositing lab: Elizabeth Simpson. Depositing organization: University of British Columbia. Publication: A regulatory toolbox of MiniPromoters to drive selective expression in the brain. Portales-Casamar E, Swanson DJ, Liu L, de Leeuw CN, Banks KG, Ho Sui SJ, Fulton DL, Ali J, Amirabbasi M, Arenillas DJ, Babyak N, Black SF, Bonaguro RJ, Brauer E, Candido TR, Castellarin M, Chen J, Chen Y, Cheng JC, Chopra V, Docking TR, Dreolini L, D'Souza CA, Flynn EK, Glenn R, Hatakka K, Hearty TG, Imanian B, Jiang S, Khorasan-zadeh S, Komljenovic I, Laprise S, Liao NY, Lim JS, Lithwick S, Liu F, Liu J, Lu M, McConechy M, McLeod AJ, Milisavljevic M, Mis J, O'Connor K, Palma B, Palmquist DL, Schmouth JF, Swanson MI, Tam B, Ticoll A, Turner JL, Varhol R, Vermeulen J, Watkins RF, Wilson G, Wong BK, Wong SH, Wong TY, Yang GS, Ypsilanti AR, Jones SJ, Holt RA, Goldowitz D, Wasserman WW, Simpson EM. Proc Natl Acad Sci U S A. 2010 Sep 21. 107(38):16589-94. 10.1073/pnas.1009158107 PubMed 20807748.
Backbone
  Vector backbone: pEMS1306
  Backbone size w/o insert (bp): 16454
  Vector type: Pleiades Promoter Project [sic, Pleaides Plieades]
Growth in bacteria
  Bacterial resistance: Ampicillin, 100 μg/mL
  Growth temperature: 37°C
  Growth strain: DH5alpha
  Growth instructions: DH10B
  Copy number: High Copy
Gene/Insert
  Gene/Insert name: Ple102 (alt names: GRP; gastrin releasing peptide)
  Species: H. sapiens (human)
  Insert size (bp): 3750
  Entrez Gene: GRP (a.k.a. BN, GRP-10, preproGRP, proGRP)
  Tag / fusion protein: EGFP-NLS (C terminal on backbone)
  Cloning method: Restriction Enzyme; 5′ cloning site MluI (unknown if destroyed); 3′ cloning site MluI (unknown if destroyed)
  Sequencing primers: 5′ Unknown
Terms and licenses: Academic/Nonprofit Terms; Industry Terms: Not Available to Industry
How to cite: pEMS1374 was a gift from Elizabeth Simpson (Addgene plasmid # 29175 ; http://n2t.net/addgene:29175 ; RRID:Addgene_29175)
